>Addgene plasmid #149483 | pFNR5 | addgene full sequence | sequence record 314616 | Addgene NGS Result
GGTGGCACTTTTCGGGGATCTTCAAATTCCCGTTGCACATAGCCCGGCAATTCCTTTCCCTGCTCTGCCA
TAAGCGCAGCGAATGCCGGGTAATACTCGTCAACGATCTGATAGAGAAGGGTTTGCTCGGGTCGGTGGCT
CTGGTAACGACCAGTATCCCGATCCCGGCTGGCCGTCCTGGCCGCCACATGAGGCATGTTCCGCGTCCTT
GCAATACTGTGTTTACATACAGTCTATCGCTTAGCGGAAAGTTCTTTTACCCTCAGCCGAAATGCCTGCC
GTTGCTAGACATTGCCAGCCAGTGCCCGTCACTCCCGTACTAACTGTCACGAACCCCTGCAATAACTGTC
ACGCCCCCCTGCAATAACTGTCACGAACCCCTGCAATAACTGTCACGCCCCCAAACCTGCAAACCCAGCA
GGGGCGGGGGCTGGCGGGGTGTTGGAAAAATCCATCCATGATTATCTAAGAATAATCCACTAGGCGCGGT
TATCAGCGCCCTTGTGGGGCGCTGCTGCCCTTGCCCAATATGCCCGGCCAGAGGCCGGATAGCTGGTCTA
TTCGCTGCGCTAGGCTACACACCGCCCCACCGCTGCGCGGCAGGGGGAAAGGCGGGCAAAGCCCGCTAAA
CCCCACACCAAACCCCGCAGAAATACGCTGGAGCGCTTTTAGCCGCTTTAGCGGCCTTTCCCCCTACCCG
AAGGGTGGGGGCGCGTGTGCAGCCCCGCAGGGCCTGTCTCGGTCGATCATTCAGCCCGGCTCATCCTTCT
GGCGTGGCGGCAGACCGAACAAGGCGCGGTCGTGGTCGCGTTCAAGGTACGCATCCATTGCCGCCATGAG
CCGATCCTCCGGCCACTCGCTGCTGTTCACCTTGGCCAAAATCATGGCCCCCACCAGCACCTTGCGCCTT
GTTTCGTTCTTGCGCTCTTGCTGCTGTTCCCTTGCCCGCACCCGCTGAATTTCGGCATTGATTCGCGCTC
GTTGTTCTTCGAGCTTGGCCAGCCGATCCGCCGCCTTGTTGCTCCCCTTAACCATCTTGACACCCCATTG
TTAATGTGCTGTCTCGTAGGCTATCATGGAGGCACAGCGGCGGCAATCCCGACCCTACTTTGTAGGGGAG
GGCGCACTTACCGGTTTCTCTTCGAGAAACTGGCCTAACGGCCACCCTTCGGGCGGTGCGCTCTCCGAGG
GCCATTGCATGGAGCCGAAAAGCAAAAGCAACAGCGAGGCAGCATGGCGATTTATCACCTTACGGCGAAA
ACCGGCAGCAGGTCGGGCGGCCAATCGGCCAGGGCCAAGGCCGACTACATCCAGCGCGAAGGCAAGTATG
CCCGCGACATGGATGAAGTCTTGCACGCCGAATCCGGGCACATGCCGGAGTTCGTCGAGCGGCCCGCCGA
CTACTGGGATGCTGCCGACCTGTATGAACGCGCCAATGGGCGGCTGTTCAAGGAGGTCGAATTTGCCCTG
CCGGTCGAGCTGACCCTCGACCAGCAGAAGGCGCTGGCGTCCGAGTTCGCCCAGCACCTGACCGGTGCCG
AGCGCCTGCCGTATACGCTGGCCATCCATGCCGGTGGCGGCGAGAACCCGCACTGCCACCTGATGATCTC
CGAGCGGATCAATGACGGCATCGAGCGGCCCGCCGCTCAGTGGTTCAAGCGGTACAACGGCAAGACCCCG
GAGAAGGGCGGGGCACAGAAGACCGAAGCGCTCAAGCCCAAGGCATGGCTTGAGCAGACCCGCGAGGCAT
GGGCCGACCATGCCAACCGGGCATTAGAGCGGGCTGGCCACGACGCCCGCATTGACCACAGAACACTTGA
GGCGCAGGGCATCGAGCGCCTGCCCGGTGTTCACCTGGGGCCGAACGTGGTGGAGATGGAAGGCCGGGGC
ATCCGCACCGACCGGGCAGACGTGGCCCTGAACATCGACACCGCCAACGCCCAGATCATCGACTTACAGG
AATACCGGGAGGCAATAGACCATGAACGCAATCGACAGAGTGAAGAAATCCAGAGGCATCAACGAGTTAG
CGGAGCAGATCGAACCGCTGGCCCAGAGCATGGCGACACTGGCCGACGAAGCCCGGCAGGTCATGAGCCA
GACCCAGCAGGCCAGCGAGGCGCAGGCGGCGGAGTGGCTGAAAGCCCAGCGCCAGACAGGGGCGGCATGG
GTGGAGCTGGCCAAAGAGTTGCGGGAGGTAGCCGCCGAGGTGAGCAGCGCCGCGCAGAGCGCCCGGAGCG
CGTCGCGGGGGTGGCACTGGAAGCTATGGCTAACCGTGATGCTGGCTTCCATGATGCCTACGGTGGTGCT
GCTGATCGCATCGTTGCTCTTGCTCGACCTGACGCCACTGACAACCGAGGACGGCTCGATCTGGCTGCGC
TTGGTGGCCCGATGAAGAACGACAGGACTTTGCAGGCCATAGGCCGACAGCTCAAGGCCATGGGCTGTGA
GCGCTTCGATATCGGCGTCAGGGACGCCACCACCGGCCAGATGATGAACCGGGAATGGTCAGCCGCCGAA
GTGCTCCAGAACACGCCATGGCTCAAGCGGATGAATGCCCAGGGCAATGACGTGTATATCAGGCCCGCCG
AGCAGGAGCGGCATGGTCTGGTGCTGGTGGACGACCTCAGCGAGTTTGACCTGGATGACATGAAAGCCGA
GGGCCGGGAGCCTGCCCTGGTAGTGGAAACCAGCCCGAAGAACTATCAGGCATGGGTCAAGGTGGCCGAC
GCCGCAGGCGGTGAACTTCGGGGGCAGATTGCCCGGACGCTGGCCAGCGAGTACGACGCCGACCCGGCCA
GCGCCGACAGCCGCCACTATGGCCGCTTGGCGGGCTTCACCAACCGCAAGGACAAGCACACCACCCGCGC
CGGTTATCAGCCGTGGGTGCTGCTGCGTGAATCCAAGGGCAAGACCGCCACCGCTGGCCCGGCGCTGGTG
CAGCAGGCTGGCCAGCAGATCGAGCAGGCCCAGCGGCAGCAGGAGAAGGCCCGCAGGCTGGCCAGCCTCG
AACTGCCCGAGCGGCAGCTTAGCCGCCACCGGCGCACGGCGCTGGACGAGTACCGCAGCGAGATGGCCGG
GCTGGTCAAGCGCTTCGGTGATGACCTCAGCAAGTGCGACTTTATCGCCGCGCAGAAGCTGGCCAGCCGG
GGCCGCAGTGCCGAGGAAATCGGCAAGGCCATGGCCGAGGCCAGCCCAGCGCTGGCAGAGCGCAAGCCCG
GCCACGAAGCGGATTACATCGAGCGCACCGTCAGCAAGGTCATGGGTCTGCCCAGCGTCCAGCTTGCGCG
GGCCGAGCTGGCACGGGCACCGGCACCCCGCCAGCGAGGCATGGACAGGGGCTGGCCAGATTTCAGCATG
TAGTGCTTGCGTTGGTACTCACGCCTGTTATACTATGAGTACTCACGCACAGAAGGGGGTTTTATGGAAT
ACGAAAAAAGCGCTTCAGGGTCGGTCTACCTGATCAAAAGTGACAAGGGCTATTGGTTGCCCGGTGGCTT
TGGTTATACGTCAAACAAGGCCGAGGCTGGCCGCTTTTCAGTCGCTGATATGGCCAGCCTTAACCTTGAC
GGCTGCACCTTGTCCTTGTTCCGCGAAGACAAGCCTTTCGGCCCCGGCAAGTTTCTCGGTGACTGATATG
AAAGACCAAAAGGACAAGCAGACCGGCGACCTGCTGGCCAGCCCTGACGCTGTACGCCAAGCGCGATATG
CCGAGCGCATGAAGGCCAAAGGGATGCGTCAGCGCAAGTTCTGGCTGACCGACGACGAATACGAGGCGCT
GCGCGAGTGCCTGGAAGAACTCAGAGCGGCGCAGGGCGGGGGTAGTGACCCCGCCAGCGCCTAACCACCA
ACTGCCTGCAAAGGAGGCAATCAATGGCTACCCATAAGCCTATCAATATTCTGGAGGCGTTCGCAGCAGC
GCCGCCACCGCTGGACTACGTTTTGCCCAACATGGTGGCCGGTACGGTCGGGGCGCTGGTGTCGCCCGGT
GGTGCCGGTAAATCCATGCTGGCCCTGCAACTGGCCGCACAGATTGCAGGCGGGCCGGATCTGCTGGAGG
TGGGCGAACTGCCCACCGGCCCGGTGATCTACCTGCCCGCCGAAGACCCGCCCACCGCTATTCATCACCG
CCTGCACGCCCTTGGGGCGCACCTCAGCGCCGAGGAACGGCAAGCCGTGGCTGACGGCCTGCTGATCCAG
CCGCTGATCGGCAGCCTGCCCAACATCATGGCCCCGGAGTGGTTCGACGGCCTCAAGCGCGCCGCCGAGG
GCCGCCGCCTGATGGTGCTGGACACGCTGCGCCGGTTCCACATCGAGGAAGAAAACGCCAGCGGCCCCAT
GGCCCAGGTCATCGGTCGCATGGAGGCCATCGCCGCCGATACCGGGTGCTCTATCGTGTTCCTGCACCAT
GCCAGCAAGGGCGCGGCCATGATGGGCGCAGGCGACCAGCAGCAGGCCAGCCGGGGCAGCTCGGTACTGG
TCGATAACATCCGCTGGCAGTCCTACCTGTCGAGCATGACCAGCGCCGAGGCCGAGGAATGGGGTGTGGA
CGACGACCAGCGCCGGTTCTTCGTCCGCTTCGGTGTGAGCAAGGCCAACTATGGCGCACCGTTCGCTGAT
CGGTGGTTCAGGCGGCATGACGGCGGGGTGCTCAAGCCCGCCGTGCTGGAGAGGCAGCGCAAGAGCAAGG
GGGTGCCCCGTGGTGAAGCCTAAGAACAAGCACAGCCTCAGCCACGTCCGGCACGACCCGGCGCACTGTC
TGGCCCCCGGCCTGTTCCGTGCCCTCAAGCGGGGCGAGCGCAAGCGCAGCAAGCTGGACGTGACGTATGA
CTACGGCGACGGCAAGCGGATCGAGTTCAGCGGCCCGGAGCCGCTGGGCGCTGATGATCTGCGCATCCTG
CAAGGGCTGGTGGCCATGGCTGGGCCTAATGGCCTAGTGCTTGGCCCGGAACCCAAGACCGAAGGCGGAC
GGCAGCTCCGGCTGTTCCTGGAACCCAAGTGGGAGGCCGTCACCGCTGATGCCATGGTGGTCAAAGGTAG
CTATCGGGCGCTGGCAAAGGAAATCGGGGCAGAGGTCGATAGTGGTGGGGCGCTCAAGCACATACAGGAC
TGCATCGAGCGCCTTTGGAAGGTATCCATCATCGCCCAGAATGGCCGCAAGCGGCAGGGGTTTCGGCTGC
TGTCGGAGTACGCCAGCGACGAGGCGGACGGGCGCCTGTACGTGGCCCTGAACCCCTTGATCGCGCAGGC
CGTCATGGGTGGCGGCCAGCATGTGCGCATCAGCATGGACGAGGTGCGGGCGCTGGACAGCGAAACCGCC
CGCCTGCTGCACCAGCGGCTGTGTGGCTGGATCGACCCCGGCAAAACCGGCAAGGCTTCCATAGATACCT
TGTGCGGCTATGTCTGGCCGTCAGAGGCCAGTGGTTCGACCATGCGCAAGCGCCGCCAGCGGGTGCGCGA
GGCGTTGCCGGAGCTGGTCGCGCTGGGCTGGACGGTAACCGAGTTCGCGGCGGGCAAGTACGACATCACC
CGGCCCAAGGCGGCAGGCTGACCCCCCCCACTCTATTGTAAACAAGACATTTTTATCTTTTATATTCAAT
GGCTTATTTTCCTGCTAATTGGTAATACCATGAAAAATACCATGCTCAGAAAAGGCTTAACAATATTTTG
AAAAATTGCCTACTGAGCGCTGCCGCACAGCTCCATAGCGTTTAAGGGCACCAATAACTGCCTTAAAAAA
ATTACGCCCCGCCCTGCCACTCATCGCAGTACGGCCTATTGGTTAAAAAATGAGCTGATTTAACAAAAAT
TTAACGCGAATTTTAACAAAATATTAACGCTTACAATTTCCATTCGCCATTCAGGCTGCGCAACTGTTGG
GAAGGGCGATCGGTGCGGGCCTCTTCGCTATTACGCCAGCTGGCGAAAGGGGGATGTGCTGCAAGGCGAT
TAAGTTGGGTAACGCCAGGGTTTTCCCAGTCACGACGTTGTAAAACGACGGCCAGTGATTATCAATCCGT
AAACAGGTCAAACATCAGTTGCCGCAACCAAATATTGGCTAGGTCCTTGTGGTACTTCGCATGCCAGAAC
ATGTTGATGGCTATTTCAGGCAAGACGACTGGGTGCGGCAAGGCGCTTAGGCCGAAGGGCTCTACGCAGC
AGTCGGCTAAACATATCGGCACAGTGGCGAGCAGATCGGTGCGCTGGAGGATGTGGCCAACGGCGGCGAA
GTGCGGCACTTCCAGACGGATGTCGCGCCGGATGCCGACCCGTGTCATGTACGTGTCCACCTCGCCGTGG
CCGGTGCCAGCGGCGATGACACGCACGTGGCCGTAGGAACAGAAGCGCTCCAGAGTCAGGGGTTCGCGGG
TGACTGGATGGTCCTTGCGACATAGGCACACGTAGTGATTCTGGAGCAGCCGGCGCTGAAAGAAGCCAGT
TTGCAGATTGGGAAGCAGGCCCACGGCCAAGTCCACGGTTCCGTTCTGCAAGGCCTGCATCAGGCTCATC
GAACTGTCGCGCACCGTACTGATCACGCAATTGGGGGCCTGGTGAGCCAGCGCATCCATCAGCCGCGGCA
TGAAGTAGATCTCGCCAATGTCGGTCATGGCCAGGGTGAAGGTACGCTCGCTGGTCAGCGGATCGAAGCT
TTCATGGTGCTGTAGGGCGTTGCGCAGTGCGTGCATGGCCGAAGTGACGTGCTCGGCCAGATGCGCGGCA
TAGGGTGTGGGTTCCATTCCCTGATGTGTGCGCACGAAGAGTGGGTCCTGTAGCGAGGTGCGCAGGCGTT
TCAGCGCATTGCTCACGGCAGGCTGGGTCAGGCCCAGGTTCTCCGCAGTGACAGAGACGCGTCTGTCGAC
CAGCAACTGGTTGAACACCACCAGCAGGTTTAAATCAAGGTCACGCAGTTCCATGGATAGTTAAGTCTTT
TTCTTATAGGGGGTGGGCGCTATCATGCCATACCGCGAAAGGTTTTGCGCCATTCGATGGCGCGCCGCCC
AATTATTGAAGGCCTCCCTAACGGGGGGCCTTTTTTTGTTTCTGGTCTCCCGCTTAACGATCGTTGGCTG
GGGGCCTCGCTTGGGTTATTGCTGGTGCCCGGCCGGGCGCAATATTCATGTTGATGATTTATTATATATC
GAGTGGTGTATTTATTTATATTGTTTGCTCCGTTACCGTTATTAACAGCTGTCACCGGATGTGCTTTCCG
GTCTGATGAGTCCGTGAGGACGAAACAGCCTCTACAAATAATTTTGTTTAAGAACTGGGAAGAGCGCAGA
TTAAAGAGGAGAAATACTAGATGGCTTCCTCCGAAGACGTTATCAAAGAGTTCATGCGTTTCAAAGTTCG
TATGGAAGGTTCCGTTAACGGTCACGAGTTCGAAATCGAAGGTGAAGGTGAAGGTCGTCCGTACGAAGGT
ACCCAGACCGCTAAACTGAAAGTTACCAAAGGTGGTCCGCTGCCGTTCGCTTGGGACATCCTGTCCCCGC
AGTTCCAGTACGGTTCCAAAGCTTACGTTAAACACCCGGCTGACATCCCGGACTACCTGAAACTGTCCTT
CCCGGAAGGTTTCAAATGGGAACGTGTTATGAACTTCGAAGACGGTGGTGTTGTTACCGTTACCCAGGAC
TCCTCCCTGCAAGACGGTGAGTTCATCTACAAAGTTAAACTGCGTGGTACCAACTTCCCGTCCGACGGTC
CGGTTATGCAGAAAAAAACCATGGGTTGGGAAGCTTCCACCGAACGTATGTACCCGGAAGACGGTGCTCT
GAAAGGTGAAATCAAAATGCGTCTGAAACTGAAAGACGGTGGTCACTACGACGCTGAAGTTAAAACCACC
TACATGGCTAAAAAACCGGTTCAGCTGCCGGGTGCTTACAAAACCGACATCAAACTGGACATCACCTCCC
ACAACGAAGACTACACCATCGTTGAACAGTACGAACGTGCTGAAGGTCGTCACTCCACCGGTGCTTAATA
ACGCTGATAGTGCTAGTGTAGATCGCGCTTTCCAGTCGGGAAACCTGTCGTGCCAGCTGCATTAATGAAT
CGGCCAACGCGCGGGGAGAGGCGGTTTGCGTATTGGGCGCATGCATAAAAACTGTTGTAATTCATTAAGC
ATTCTGCCGACATGGAATCCATCACAAACGGCATGATGAACCTGAATCGCCAGCGGCATCAGCACCTTGT
CGCCTTGCGTATAATATTTGCCCATGGACGCACACCGTGGAAACGGATGAAGGCACGAACCCAGTTGACA
TAAGCCTGTTCGGTTCGTAAACTGTAATGCAAGTAGCGTATGCGCTCACGCAACTGGTCCAGAACCTTGA
CCGAACGCAGCGGTGGTAACGGCGCAGTGGCGGTTTTCATGGCTTGTTATGACTGTTTTTTTGTACAGTC
TATGCCTCGGGCATCCAAGCAGCAAGCGCGTTACGCCGTGGGTCGATGTTTGATGTTATGGAGCAGCAAC
GATGTTACGCAGCAGCAACGATGTTACGCAGCAGGGCAGTCGCCCTAAAACAAAGTTAGGTGGCTCAAGT
ATGGGCATCATTCGCACATGTAGGCTCGGCCCTGACCAAGTCAAATCCATGCGGGCTGCTCTTGATCTTT
TCGGTCGTGAGTTCGGAGACGTAGCCACCTACTCCCAACATCAGCCGGACTCCGATTACCTCGGGAACTT
GCTCCGTAGTAAGACATTCATCGCGCTTGCTGCCTTCGACCAAGAAGCGGTTGTTGGCGCTCTCGCGGCT
TACGTTCTGCCCAAGTTTGAGCAGCCGCGTAGTGAGATCTATATCTATGATCTCGCAGTCTCCGGAGAGC
ACCGGAGGCAGGGCATTGCCACCGCGCTCATCAATCTCCTCAAGCATGAGGCCAACGCGCTTGGTGCTTA
TGTGATCTACGTGCAAGCAGATTACGGTGACGATCCCGCAGTGGCTCTCTATACAAAGTTGGGCATACGG
GAAGAAGTGATGCACTTTGATATCGACCCAAGTACCGCCACCTAACAATTCGTTCAAGCCGAGATCGGCT
TCCCGGCCGCGGAGTTGTTCGGTAAATTGTCACAACGCCGCA
Features (pLannotate 1.2.2; 18 found; start..end, strand, type, name):
    330..724     -  rep_origin     RSF1010 oriV: replication origin of the broad-host-range plasmid RSF1010; requires the RSF1010 RepA/B/C proteins for replication (Scholz et al., 1989)
    754..1035    -  CDS            mobC: MOBC_ECOLX - Protein predicted: Swiss-Prot protein existence level 4. This protein is essential to promote the specific transfer of the plasmid in the presence of conjugative plasmids. From Escherichia coli.
   1066..1153    +  oriT           RSF1010 oriT: origin of transfer of the broad-host-range plasmid RSF1010 (Scholz et al., 1989)
   1234..3360    +  CDS            mobA: MOBA2_ECOLX - Also known as repB. Experimental evidence at protein level: Swiss-Prot protein existence level 1. Part of the relaxosome complex that is responsible for plasmid transfer during conjugation. Locally unwinds DNA and catalyzes the cleavage of one of the DNA strands at oriT. The cleaved strand is then transferred through the dedicated type IV secretion apparatus. MobA remains covalently linked at the 5' end of the strand, and once in the recipient cell, it probably catalyzes the rejoining of the two ends of the strand, re-forming the circular plasmid DNA. The primase activity of MobA
   3806..3880    +  ncRNA          Plasmid R1162: Accession: RF00043 - R1162-like plasmid antisense RNA
   3874..4710    +  CDS            repA: REPJ_ECOLX - Experimental evidence at protein level: Swiss-Prot protein existence level 1. This protein is involved in regulating the plasmid copy- number. Increasing the level of this protein results in a higher plasmid copy-number. From Escherichia coli.
   4700..5551    +  CDS            RSF1010 RepC (fragment): replication protein C of the broad-host-range plasmid RSF1010 (Scholz et al., 1989); repC
   5741..5772    -  CDS            CmR (fragment): chloramphenicol acetyltransferase confers resistance to chloramphenicol
   5772..5849    +  rep_origin     M13 ori (fragment): M13 bacteriophage origin of replication; arrow indicates direction of (+) strand synthesis
   5853..6008    -  CDS            lacZα (fragment): LacZα fragment of β-galactosidase; lacZ fragment
   6015..6914    -  CDS            nahR: NAHR_PSEPU - Protein inferred from homology: Swiss-Prot protein existence level 3. Regulates the expression of the naphthalene (nahA-F) and salicylate (nahG-M) metabolism genes. From Pseudomonas putida (Arthrobacter siderocapsulatus).
   6945..6990    -  promoter       lacI promoter (fragment): lacI
   7189..7238    +  misc_RNA       sTRSV HHRz: hammerhead ribozyme from the tobacco ringspot virus satellite RNA (Khvorova et al., 2003)
   7301..7975    +  CDS            mRFP1: mRFP1 is a basic (constitutively fluorescent) red fluorescent protein published in 2002, derived from Discosoma sp.. It is reported to be a somewhat slowly-maturing monomer with low acid sensitivity.
   8006..8090    -  CDS            lacI (fragment): lac repressor; lacI; The lac repressor binds to the lac operator to inhibit transcription in E. coli. This inhibition can be relieved by adding lactose or isopropyl-β-D-thiogalactopyranoside (IPTG).
   8101..8217    -  CDS            CmR (fragment): chloramphenicol acetyltransferase; cat; confers resistance to chloramphenicol
   8255..8283    +  promoter       Pc promoter: intI1 (promoter lies within the coding sequence); class 1 integron promoter
   8472..9005    +  CDS            GmR: gentamycin acetyltransferase; aacC1; confers resistance to gentamycin
