[The description below was written by a language model from this plasmid's Addgene catalogue record and pLannotate feature annotations shown in this document.]
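Description:
pFNR5 is a low-copy, broad-host-range bacterial expression vector of about 9.1 kb, built as part of a plasmid toolbox for controlled gene expression across the Proteobacteria. The backbone is not named in the record, but the annotated features show an RSF1010-type replicon: oriV together with the plasmid-encoded repA and repC genes and the mobA/repB gene. These supply the replication functions oriV depends on and allow maintenance in many Gram-negative hosts largely independently of host replication factors. An R1162-like antisense RNA associated with this replicon is also annotated. The RSF1010 oriT, mobC and mobA are present as well, so the plasmid should be mobilisable by conjugation when a helper conjugative system is available. Selection is by gentamicin, through an aacC1 acetyltransferase gene lying downstream of a class 1 integron Pc promoter.

The payload is a salicylate-responsive expression module derived in part from a previously published sensor strain. A nahR coding sequence, the engineered NahR(AM) variant of the Pseudomonas putida LysR-type regulator, sits on the reverse strand downstream of a lacI promoter fragment that presumably provides constitutive expression. It is arranged divergently from the reporter cassette. The PSalTTC promoter named in the catalogue is not separately annotated, but it would fall in the interval between the regulator and the reporter. Downstream, an sTRSV hammerhead ribozyme precedes mRFP1; such ribozymes cleave the 5′ leader to insulate translation from promoter context. Short CmR, lacZα, lacI and M13 ori fragments appear to be nonfunctional cloning remnants. The construct serves to characterise inducible expression by red fluorescence in diverse hosts, and potentially as a chassis in which mRFP is replaced by a gene of interest.
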