Addgene plasmid #149483: pFNR5
Purpose: Broad-Host range expression vector, RSF1010 origin, NahR(AM) repressor, PSalTTC promoter, mRFP, Gentamicin Resistance Marker.
Depositing lab: Christopher Reisch. Depositing organization: University of Florida. Publication: A plasmid toolbox for controlled gene expression across the Proteobacteria. Schuster LA, Reisch CR. Nucleic Acids Res. 2021 Jun 14. pii: 6298615. doi: 10.1093/nar/gkab496. PubMed 34125913.
Backbone
  Vector backbone: Unspecified
  Vector type: Bacterial Expression, Synthetic Biology
Growth in bacteria
  Bacterial resistance: Gentamicin, 10 μg/mL
  Growth temperature: 37°C
  Growth strain: DH5alpha
  Copy number: Low Copy
Gene/Insert
  Gene/Insert name: NahR(AM)-mRFP
  Species: Synthetic
  Promoter: PSalTTC
  Cloning method: Ligation Independent Cloning
Resource information
  A portion of this plasmid was derived from a plasmid made by: sAJM.1506 was received from Addgene from a deposit by Christopher Voight (Addgene plasmid # 108254)
Terms and licenses: Academic/Nonprofit Terms; Industry Terms: Not Available to Industry
How to cite: pFNR5 was a gift from Christopher Reisch (Addgene plasmid # 149483 ; http://n2t.net/addgene:149483 ; RRID:Addgene_149483)
